Addgene plasmid #105153: pFA6a-kanMX6-P81nmt1-mECitrine
Purpose: Yeast gene targeting
Depositing lab: Jian-Qiu Wu. Depositing organization: Ohio State University. Publication: Sbg1 Is a Novel Regulator for the Localization of the beta-Glucan Synthase Bgs1 in Fission Yeast. Davidson R, Pontasch JA, Wu JQ. PLoS One. 2016 Nov 29;11(11):e0167043. doi: 10.1371/journal.pone.0167043. eCollection 2016. PONE-D-16-29588 PubMed 27898700.
Backbone
  Vector backbone: pFA6a
  Backbone size w/o insert (bp): 4170
  Vector type: Bacterial Expression, Yeast Expression
  Selectable markers: KanMX6 (select with G418)
Growth in bacteria
  Bacterial resistance: Ampicillin, 100 μg/mL
  Growth temperature: 37°C
  Growth strain: DH5alpha
  Copy number: High Copy
Gene/Insert
  Gene/Insert name: kanMX6-P81nmt1-mECitrine (alt names: monomeric enhanced Citrine; 81nmt1)
  Species: S. pombe (fission yeast)
  Insert size (bp): 1900
  Mutation: F64L, Q69M, A206K
  Promoter: 81nmt1
  Tag / fusion protein: 81nmt1-mECitrine (N terminal on insert)
  Cloning method: Restriction Enzyme; 5′ cloning site PacI (not destroyed); 3′ cloning site AscI (not destroyed)
Terms and licenses: Academic/Nonprofit Terms; Industry Terms: Not Available to Industry
Depositor comments: The sizes of backbone and inserts are approximate, and do not include the selectable marker.
How to cite: pFA6a-kanMX6-P81nmt1-mECitrine was a gift from Jian-Qiu Wu (Addgene plasmid # 105153 ; http://n2t.net/addgene:105153 ; RRID:Addgene_105153)
