[The description below was written by a language model from this plasmid's Addgene catalogue record and pLannotate feature annotations shown in this document.]
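Description:
pFA6a-kanMX6-P81nmt1-mECitrine is a pFA6a-series template plasmid for PCR-based gene targeting in the fission yeast Schizosaccharomyces pombe. It is propagated in E. coli through a high-copy ColE1/pUC-type origin with ampicillin resistance (AmpR under its own bla promoter). No yeast replication origin is annotated, consistent with its role as a source of an integrating cassette rather than an episomal expression vector. Small fragments of lacI, rop and bom, together with flanking SP6 and T7 promoters, are backbone remnants.

The functional module consists of the kanMX6 marker, which confers G418 resistance in yeast, placed next to and oriented divergently from a thiamine-repressible nmt1 promoter that drives monomeric enhanced Citrine. mECitrine is a yellow Aequorea victoria-derived fluorescent protein carrying the recorded F64L, Q69M and A206K substitutions. The automated annotation labels this coding sequence "10B", an early yellow GFP variant. It also calls the promoter the medium-strength P41 nmt1 variant, whereas the catalogue record specifies P81nmt1, the weakest of the attenuated nmt1 promoters; the variants are closely related, so this probably reflects a nearest-match annotation. An S. cerevisiae ADH1 terminator lies downstream of the fluorescent protein, and the record lists PacI and AscI as the retained cloning sites.

In typical use, the marker–promoter–tag region is amplified with primers bearing homology to a chromosomal locus. It is then integrated immediately upstream of a target open reading frame, replacing the native promoter with the low-level, thiamine-regulated P81nmt1 and fusing mECitrine to the protein's N terminus. This allows localization studies at controlled, modest expression. The depositor notes that the stated backbone and insert sizes are approximate and exclude the marker; the sequenced plasmid is 6,033 nt.
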