Features (pLannotate 1.2.2; 12 found; start..end, strand, type, name):
      4..22      +  promoter       SP6 promoter: promoter for bacteriophage SP6 RNA polymerase
     98..285     -  terminator     ADH1 terminator: S. cerevisiae ADH1; transcription terminator for the S. cerevisiae alcohol dehydrogenase 1 (ADH1) gene
    309..1019    -  CDS            10B: 10B is a fluorescent protein published in 1996, derived from Aequorea victoria.
   1034..2185    -  promoter       nmt1 P41 promoter: mutant nmt1 promoter from Schizosaccharomyces pombe, conferring medium strength thiamine-repressible expression
   2230..3586    +  gene           kanMX: yeast selectable marker conferring kanamycin resistance (Wach et al., 1994)
   3691..3709    -  promoter       T7 promoter: promoter for bacteriophage T7 RNA polymerase
   3731..3784    -  CDS            lacI (fragment): lac repressor; lacI; The lac repressor binds to the lac operator to inhibit transcription in E. coli. This inhibition can be relieved by adding lactose or isopropyl-β-D-thiogalactopyranoside (IPTG).
   3967..4555    -  rep_origin     ori: high-copy-number ColE1/pMB1/pBR322/pUC origin of replication
   4726..5586    -  CDS            AmpR: β-lactamase; bla; confers resistance to ampicillin, carbenicillin, and related antibiotics
   5587..5691    -  promoter       AmpR promoter: bla
   5786..5821    +  CDS            rop (fragment): Rop protein, which maintains plasmids at low copy number; rop
   5923..5974    +  misc_feature   bom (fragment): basis of mobility region from pBR322
>Addgene plasmid #105153 | pFA6a-kanMX6-P81nmt1-mECitrine | addgene full sequence | sequence record 203253 | Addgene NGS Result
ACGATTTAGGTGACACTATAGAACGCGGCCGCCAGCTGAAGCTTCGTACGCTGCAGGTCGACGGATCTAT
ATTACCCTGTTATCCCTAGCGGATCTGCCGGTAGAGGTGTGGTCAATAAGAGCGACCTCATACTATACCT
GAGAAAGCAACCTGACCTACAGGAAAGAGTTACTCAAGAATAAGAATTTTCGTTTTAAAACCTAAGAGTC
ACTTTAAAATTTGTATACACTTATTTTTTTTATAACTTATTTAATAATAAAAATCATAAATCATAAGAAA
TTCGCTTATTTAGAAGTGGCGCGCCCTATTTGTATAGTTCATCCATGCCATGTGTAATCCCAGCAGCTGT
TACAAACTCAAGAAGGACCATGTGGTCTCTCTTTTCGTTGGGATCTTTCGAAAGCTTAGATTGATAGGAC
AGGTAATGGTTGTCTGGTAAAAGGACAGGGCCATCGCCAATTGGAGTATTTTGTTGATAATGGTCTGCTA
GTTGAACGCTTCCATCTTCAATGTTGTGTCTAATTTTGAAGTTAACTTTGATTCCATTCTTTTGTTTGTC
TGCCATGATGTATACATTGTGTGAGTTATAGTTGTATTCCAATTTGTGTCCAAGAATGTTTCCATCTTCT
TTAAAATCAATACCTTTTAACTCGATTCTATTAACAAGGGTATCACCTTCAAACTTGACTTCAGCACGTG
TCTTGTAGTTCCCGTCATCTTTGAAAAATATAGTTCTTTCCTGTACATAACCTTCGGGCATGGCACTCTT
GAAAAAGTCATGCCGTTTCATATGATCTGGGTATCTAGCAAAGCACATTAGACCATAACCCAAAGTAGTG
ACAAGTGTTGGCCATGGAACAGGTAGTTTTCCAGTAGTGCAAATAAATTTAAGGGTAAGTTTTCCGTATG
TTGCATCACCTTCACCCTCTCCACTGACAGAAAATTTGTGCCCATTAACATCACCATCTAATTCAACAAG
AATTGGGACAACTCCAGTGAAAAGTTCTTCTCCTTTACTGTTAATTAAAGACATGATTTAACAAAGCGAC
TATAAGTCAGAAAGTGAGAATGAGATTGAAATAATTAATTCAACTTATTCAATTGATGATATGCCAGGAT
TCCTCTTCCATCTTCAATGTTTCGATTAACAGGTCCATTATCCGGTTTTTAGTTTCGCTGCACATTGCCG
AATGACAATCGGATTCCTTTAAGCTTTGCTTTTGCCCTGTTTTCTCTCCCCAGTAATCGTTGGGTGACTG
AACCATCCAGTAGCCGAGAGTTACGTTTTTCCTGATTTAATAAATATCCATATCTATTTGTCTCGTGGTG
TTTTACAGCAACTAACCGAAATTACTATTTTGCATCATCCAACCATAAAGAGACAACAATAATTCTAGAA
AACATATAACAAGTGTTTTTTTCTATTTACGTCTCATACGCAAAGTCCACTTTACCATGTTTTGGAAACT
TGTACCCAACCATTCATTTTTCGATTTTGTAATGAGGCTCTTTTCTTCTAACAATCATTGAGGTCATTAT
CATGTGTCCTCACCTATTGTTTAAATTGAGGCTTGCGCTATTCCCAAAATTGTGGGTATTATTTTCATAT
ATCAGTATCTGCAATTTCGGTTCAACTTTCTTATCAAGAAAGAGGATTAATTTCTTAACAAAAACCTTCT
TTGTTTTATAACGCTGATTTTTGTATTATTTGGCGACCAAGGTTATAAGTGATCCAATCCAAATGTCATA
ACTTCAGTTGATCCCTGCGGAAAATATAAATCAGATTATGGTTATATAAAAAAAAAGAGAAATTATTTGA
GTTCATTGAAACTTCAACGTTATTTGACTAAAACTTGTTAATTTACATGTCTGCAAGATTAATCCAGCAT
ATTAAATAAATTAGTTGACTTATGTCAAACAAATAATACATTCTTGATATTATTAGAAAAAAAAAAGAAA
ATTGAATAACTTGTGAGAAATGATATTGTTATTATTTTAGATTATGTCCTTTGAAATACAATAACATGCT
AAGGCACTTACTACTTAAGCCTTTATTACTTTAATGTGCTAACAATCTTCTGTATCCTTAGACGTTAAAT
TTTCCCTTATTAAAAAATAAAAAAATAAAAAAAAAATATAGGAAATGAAACAACCGCTGATGACTTATTC
TGTCTTTTATGGCGAGATCTGTTTAGCTTGCCTCGTCCCCGCCGGGTCACCCGGCCAGCGACATGGAGGC
CCAGAATACCCTCCTTGACAGTCTTGACGTGCGCAGCTCAGGGGCATGATGTGACTGTCGCCCGTACATT
TAGCCCATACATCCCCATGTATAATCATTTGCATCCATACATTTTGATGGCCGCACGGCGCGAAGCAAAA
ATTACGGCTCCTCGCTGCAGACCTGCGAGCAGGGAAACGCTCCCCTCACAGACGCGTTGAATTGTCCCCA
CGCCGCGCCCCTGTAGAGAAATATAAAAGGTTAGGATTTGCCACTGAGGTTCTTCTTTCATATACTTCCT
TTTAAAATCTTGCTAGGATACAGTTCTCACATCACATCCGAACATAAACAACCATGGGTAAGGAAAAGAC
TCACGTTTCGAGGCCGCGATTAAATTCCAACATGGATGCTGATTTATATGGGTATAAATGGGCTCGCGAT
AATGTCGGGCAATCAGGTGCGACAATCTATCGATTGTATGGGAAGCCCGATGCGCCAGAGTTGTTTCTGA
AACATGGCAAAGGTAGCGTTGCCAATGATGTTACAGATGAGATGGTCAGACTAAACTGGCTGACGGAATT
TATGCCTCTTCCGACCATCAAGCATTTTATCCGTACTCCTGATGATGCATGGTTACTCACCACTGCGATC
CCCGGCAAAACAGCATTCCAGGTATTAGAAGAATATCCTGATTCAGGTGAAAATATTGTTGATGCGCTGG
CAGTGTTCCTGCGCCGGTTGCATTCGATTCCTGTTTGTAATTGTCCTTTTAACAGCGATCGCGTATTTCG
TCTCGCTCAGGCGCAATCACGAATGAATAACGGTTTGGTTGATGCGAGTGATTTTGATGACGAGCGTAAT
GGCTGGCCTGTTGAACAAGTCTGGAAAGAAATGCATAAGCTTTTGCCATTCTCACCGGATTCAGTCGTCA
CTCATGGTGATTTCTCACTTGATAACCTTATTTTTGACGAGGGGAAATTAATAGGTTGTATTGATGTTGG
ACGAGTCGGAATCGCAGACCGATACCAGGATCTTGCCATCCTATGGAACTGCCTCGGTGAGTTTTCTCCT
TCATTACAGAAACGGCTTTTTCAAAAATATGGTATTGATAATCCTGATATGAATAAATTGCAGTTTCATT
TGATGCTCGATGAGTTTTTCTAATCAGTACTGACAATAAAAAGATTCTTGTTTTCAAGAACTTGTCATTT
GTATAGTTTTTTTATATTGTAGTTGTTCTATTTTAATCAAATGTTAGCGTGATTTATATTTTTTTTCGCC
TCGACATCATCTGCCCAGATGCGAAGTTAAGTGCGCAGAAAGTAATATCATGCGTCAATCGTATGTGAAT
GCTGGTCGCTATACTGCTGTCGATTCGATACTAACGCCGCCATCCAGTTTAAACGAGCTCGAATTCATCG
ATGATATCAGATCCACTAGTGGCCTATGCGGCCGCGGATCTGCCGGTCTCCCTATAGTGAGTCGTATTAA
TTTCGATAAGCCAGGTTAACCTGCATTAATGAATCGGCCAACGCGCGGGGAGAGGCGGTTTGCGTATTGG
GCGCTCTTCCGCTTCCTCGCTCACTGACTCGCTGCGCTCGGTCGTTCGGCTGCGGCGAGCGGTATCAGCT
CACTCAAAGGCGGTAATACGGTTATCCACAGAATCAGGGGATAACGCAGGAAAGAACATGTGAGCAAAAG
GCCAGCAAAAGGCCAGGAACCGTAAAAAGGCCGCGTTGCTGGCGTTTTTCCATAGGCTCCGCCCCCCTGA
CGAGCATCACAAAAATCGACGCTCAAGTCAGAGGTGGCGAAACCCGACAGGACTATAAAGATACCAGGCG
TTTCCCCCTGGAAGCTCCCTCGTGCGCTCTCCTGTTCCGACCCTGCCGCTTACCGGATACCTGTCCGCCT
TTCTCCCTTCGGGAAGCGTGGCGCTTTCTCATAGCTCACGCTGTAGGTATCTCAGTTCGGTGTAGGTCGT
TCGCTCCAAGCTGGGCTGTGTGCACGAACCCCCCGTTCAGCCCGACCGCTGCGCCTTATCCGGTAACTAT
CGTCTTGAGTCCAACCCGGTAAGACACGACTTATCGCCACTGGCAGCAGCCACTGGTAACAGGATTAGCA
GAGCGAGGTATGTAGGCGGTGCTACAGAGTTCTTGAAGTGGTGGCCTAACTACGGCTACACTAGAAGAAC
AGTATTTGGTATCTGCGCTCTGCTGAAGCCAGTTACCTTCGGAAAAAGAGTTGGTAGCTCTTGATCCGGC
AAACAAACCACCGCTGGTAGCGGTGGTTTTTTTGTTTGCAAGCAGCAGATTACGCGCAGAAAAAAAGGAT
CTCAAGAAGATCCTTTGATCTTTTCTACGGGGTCTGACGCTCAGTGGAACGAAAACTCACGTTAAGGGAT
TTTGGTCATGAGATTATCAAAAAGGATCTTCACCTAGATCCTTTTAAATTAAAAATGAAGTTTTAAATCA
ATCTAAAGTATATATGAGTAAACTTGGTCTGACAGTTACCAATGCTTAATCAGTGAGGCACCTATCTCAG
CGATCTGTCTATTTCGTTCATCCATAGTTGCCTGACTCCCCGTCGTGTAGATAACTACGATACGGGAGGG
CTTACCATCTGGCCCCAGTGCTGCAATGATACCGCGAGACCCACGCTCACCGGCTCCAGATTTATCAGCA
ATAAACCAGCCAGCCGGAAGGGCCGAGCGCAGAAGTGGTCCTGCAACTTTATCCGCCTCCATCCAGTCTA
TTAATTGTTGCCGGGAAGCTAGAGTAAGTAGTTCGCCAGTTAATAGTTTGCGCAACGTTGTTGCCATTGC
TACAGGCATCGTGGTGTCACGCTCGTCGTTTGGTATGGCTTCATTCAGCTCCGGTTCCCAACGATCAAGG
CGAGTTACATGATCCCCCATGTTGTGCAAAAAAGCGGTTAGCTCCTTCGGTCCTCCGATCGTTGTCAGAA
GTAAGTTGGCCGCAGTGTTATCACTCATGGTTATGGCAGCACTGCATAATTCTCTTACTGTCATGCCATC
CGTAAGATGCTTTTCTGTGACTGGTGAGTACTCAACCAAGTCATTCTGAGAATAGTGTATGCGGCGACCG
AGTTGCTCTTGCCCGGCGTCAATACGGGATAATACCGCGCCACATAGCAGAACTTTAAAAGTGCTCATCA
TTGGAAAACGTTCTTCGGGGCGAAAACTCTCAAGGATCTTACCGCTGTTGAGATCCAGTTCGATGTAACC
CACTCGTGCACCCAACTGATCTTCAGCATCTTTTACTTTCACCAGCGTTTCTGGGTGAGCAAAAACAGGA
AGGCAAAATGCCGCAAAAAAGGGAATAAGGGCGACACGGAAATGTTGAATACTCATACTCTTCCTTTTTC
AATATTATTGAAGCATTTATCAGGGTTATTGTCTCATGAGCGGATACATATTTGAATGTATTTAGAAAAA
TAAACAAATAGGGGTTCCGCGCACATTTCCCCGAAAAGTGCCACCTGACGTCTAAGAAACCATTATTATC
ATGACATTAACCTATAAAAATAGGCGTATCACGAGGCCCTTTCGTCTCGCGCGTTTCGGTGATGACGGTG
AAAACCTCTGACACATGCAGCTCCCGGAGACGGTCACAGCTTGTCTGTAAGCGGATGCCGGGAGCAGACA
AGCCCGTCAGGGCGCGTCAGCGGGTGTTGGCGGGTGTCGGGGCTGGCTTAACTATGCGGCATCAGAGCAG
ATTGTACTGAGAGTGCACCATATGGACATATTGTCGTTAGAACGCGGCTACAATTAATACATAACCTTAT
GTATCATACACAT
